>Addgene plasmid #216594 | MECP2 - R133C in pENTR | addgene full sequence | sequence record 426899 | Addgene NGS Result
GCCTGGCAGTTCCCTACTCTCGCGTTAACGCTAGCATGGATGTTTTCCCAGTCACGACGTTGTAAAACGA
CGGCCAGTCTTAAGCTCGGGCCCCAAATAATGATTTTATTTTGACTGATAGTGACCTGTTCGTTGCAACA
AATTGATGAGCAATGCTTTTTTATAATGCCAACTTTGTACAAAAAAGCAGGCTCCGGCACCATGGTAGCT
GGGATGTTAGGGCTCAGGGAAGAAAAGTCAGAAGACCAGGACCTCCAGGGCCTCAAGGACAAACCCCTCA
AGTTTAAAAAGGTGAAGAAAGATAAGAAAGAAGAGAAAGAGGGCAAGCATGAGCCCGTGCAGCCATCAGC
CCACCACTCTGCTGAGCCCGCAGAGGCAGGCAAAGCAGAGACATCAGAAGGGTCAGGCTCCGCCCCGGCT
GTGCCGGAAGCTTCTGCCTCCCCCAAACAGCGGCGCTCCATCATCCGTGACCGGGGACCCATGTATGATG
ACCCCACCCTGCCTGAAGGCTGGACACGGAAGCTTAAGCAAAGGAAATCTGGCCGCTCTGCTGGGAAGTA
TGATGTGTATTTGATCAATCCCCAGGGAAAAGCCTTTTGCTCTAAAGTGGAGTTGATTGCGTACTTCGAA
AAGGTAGGCGACACATCCCTGGACCCTAATGATTTTGACTTCACGGTAACTGGGAGAGGGAGCCCCTCCC
GGCGAGAGCAGAAACCACCTAAGAAGCCCAAATCTCCCAAAGCTCCAGGAACTGGCAGAGGCCGGGGACG
CCCCAAAGGGAGCGGCACCACGAGACCCAAGGCGGCCACGTCAGAGGGTGTGCAGGTGAAAAGGGTCCTG
GAGAAAAGTCCTGGGAAGCTCCTTGTCAAGATGCCTTTTCAAACTTCGCCAGGGGGCAAGGCTGAGGGGG
GTGGGGCCACCACATCCACCCAGGTCATGGTGATCAAACGCCCCGGCAGGAAGCGAAAAGCTGAGGCCGA
CCCTCAGGCCATTCCCAAGAAACGGGGCCGAAAGCCGGGGAGTGTGGTGGCAGCCGCTGCCGCCGAGGCC
AAAAAGAAAGCCGTGAAGGAGTCTTCTATCCGATCTGTGCAGGAGACCGTACTCCCCATCAAGAAGCGCA
AGACCCGGGAGACGGTCAGCATCGAGGTCAAGGAAGTGGTGAAGCCCCTGCTGGTGTCCACCCTCGGTGA
GAAGAGCGGGAAAGGACTGAAGACCTGTAAGAGCCCTGGGCGGAAAAGCAAGGAGAGCAGCCCCAAGGGG
CGCAGCAGCAGCGCCTCCTCACCCCCCAAGAAGGAGCACCACCACCATCACCACCACTCAGAGTCCCCAA
AGGCCCCCGTGCCACTGCTCCCACCCCTGCCCCCACCTCCACCTGAGCCCGAGAGCTCCGAGGACCCCAC
CAGCCCCCCTGAGCCCCAGGACTTGAGCAGCAGCGTCTGCAAAGAGGAGAAGATGCCCAGAGGAGGCTCA
CTGGAGAGCGACGGCTGCCCCAAGGAGCCAGCTAAGACTCAGCCCGCGGTTGCCACCGCCGCCACGGCCG
CAGAAAAGTACAAACACCGAGGGGAGGGAGAGCGCAAAGACATTGTTTCATCCTCCATGCCAAGGCCAAA
CAGAGAGGAGCCTGTGGACAGCCGGACGCCCGTGACCGAGAGAGTTAGCTGATAGACCCAGCTTTCTTGT
ACAAAGTTGGCATTATAAAAAATAATTGCTCATCAATTTGTTGCAACGAACAGGTCACTATCAGTCAAAA
TAAAATCATTATTTGCCATCCAGCTGATATCCCCTATAGTGAGTCGTATTACATGGTCATAGCTGTTTCC
TGGCAGCTCTGGCCCGTGTCTCAAAATCTCTGATGTTACATTGCACAAGATAAAAATATATCATCATGCC
TCCTCTAGACCAGCCAGGACAGAAATGCCTCGACTTCGCTGCTACCCAAGGTTGCCGGGTGACGCACACC
GTGGAAACGGATGAAGGCACGAACCCAGTGGACATAAGCCTGTTCGGTTCGTAAGCTGTAATGCAAGTAG
CGTATGCGCTCACGCAACTGGTCCAGAACCTTGACCGAACGCAGCGGTGGTAACGGCGCAGTGGCGGTTT
TCATGGCTTGTTATGACTGTTTTTTTGGGGTACAGTCTATGCCTCGGGCATCCAAGCAGCAAGCGCGTTA
CGCCGTGGGTCGATGTTTGATGTTATGGAGCAGCAACGATGTTACGCAGCAGGGCAGTCGCCCTAAAACA
AAGTTAAACATTATGAGGGAAGCGGTGATCGCCGAAGTATCGACTCAACTATCAGAGGTAGTTGGCGTCA
TCGAGCGCCATCTCGAACCGACGTTGCTGGCCGTACATTTGTACGGCTCCGCAGTGGATGGCGGCCTGAA
GCCACACAGTGATATTGATTTGCTGGTTACGGTGACCGTAAGGCTTGATGAAACAACGCGGCGAGCTTTG
ATCAACGACCTTTTGGAAACTTCGGCTTCCCCTGGAGAGAGCGAGATTCTCCGCGCTGTAGAAGTCACCA
TTGTTGTGCACGACGACATCATTCCGTGGCGTTATCCAGCTAAGCGCGAACTGCAATTTGGAGAATGGCA
GCGCAATGACATTCTTGCAGGTATCTTCGAGCCAGCCACGATCGACATTGATCTGGCTATCTTGCTGACA
AAAGCAAGAGAACATAGCGTTGCCTTGGTAGGTCCAGCGGCGGAGGAACTCTTTGATCCGGTTCCTGAAC
AGGATCTATTTGAGGCGCTAAATGAAACCTTAACGCTATGGAACTCGCCGCCCGACTGGGCTGGCGATGA
GCGAAATGTAGTGCTTACGTTGTCCCGCATTTGGTACAGCGCAGTAACCGGCAAAATCGCGCCGAAGGAT
GTCGCTGCCGACTGGGCAATGGAGCGCCTGCCGGCCCAGTATCAGCCCGTCATACTTGAAGCTAGACAGG
CTTATCTTGGACAAGAAGAAGATCGCTTGGCCTCGCGCGCAGATCAGTTGGAAGAATTTGTCCACTACGT
GAAAGGCGAGATCACCAAGGTAGTCGGCAAATAACCCTCGAGCCACCCATGACCAAAATCCCTTAACGTG
AGTTACGCGTCGTTCCACTGAGCGTCAGACCCCGTAGAAAAGATCAAAGGATCTTCTTGAGATCCTTTTT
TTCTGCGCGTAATCTGCTGCTTGCAAACAAAAAAACCACCGCTACCAGCGGTGGTTTGTTTGCCGGATCA
AGAGCTACCAACTCTTTTTCCGAAGGTAACTGGCTTCAGCAGAGCGCAGATACCAAATACTGTTCTTCTA
GTGTAGCCGTAGTTAGGCCACCACTTCAAGAACTCTGTAGCACCGCCTACATACCTCGCTCTGCTAATCC
TGTTACCAGTGGCTGCTGCCAGTGGCGATAAGTCGTGTCTTACCGGGTTGGACTCAAGACGATAGTTACC
GGATAAGGCGCAGCGGTCGGGCTGAACGGGGGGTTCGTGCACACAGCCCAGCTTGGAGCGAACGACCTAC
ACCGAACTGAGATACCTACAGCGTGAGCTATGAGAAAGCGCCACGCTTCCCGAAGGGAGAAAGGCGGACA
GGTATCCGGTAAGCGGCAGGGTCGGAACAGGAGAGCGCACGAGGGAGCTTCCAGGGGGAAACGCCTGGTA
TCTTTATAGTCCTGTCGGGTTTCGCCACCTCTGACTTGAGCGTCGATTTTTGTGATGCTCGTCAGGGGGG
CGGAGCCTATGGAAAAACGCCAGCAACGCGGCCTTTTTACGGTTCCTGGCCTTTTGCTGGCCTTTTGCTC
ACATGTTCTTTCCTGCGTTATCCCCTGATTCTGTGGATAACCGTATTACCGCCTTTGAGTGAGCTGATAC
CGCTCGCCGCAGCCGAACGACCGAGCGCAGCGAGTCAGTGAGCGAGGAAGCGGAAGAGCGCCCAATACGC
AAACCGCCTCTCCCCGCGCGTTGGCCGATTCATTAATGCAGCTGGCACGACAGGTTTCCCGACTGGAAAG
CGGGCAGTGAGCGCAACGCAATTAATACGCGTACCGCTAGCCAGGAAGAGTTTGTAGAAACGCAAAAAGG
CCATCCGTCAGGATGGCCTTCTGCTTAGTTTGATGCCTGGCAGTTTATGGCGGGCGTCCTGCCCGCCACC
CTCCGGGCCGTTGCTTCACAACGTTCAAATCCGCTCCCGGCGGATTTGTCCTACTCAGGAGAGCGTTCAC
CGACAAACAACAGATAAAACGAAAGGCCCAGTCTTCCGACTGAGCCTTTCGTTTTATTTGAT
Features (pLannotate 1.2.2; 12 found; start..end, strand, type, name):
     42..78      -  CDS            lacZα (fragment): LacZα fragment of β-galactosidase; lacZ fragment
     94..193     +  protein_bind   attL1: mutant version of attL; recombination site for the Gateway® LR reaction LR Clonase™
    202..1659    +  CDS            MECP2: MECP2_HUMAN - Experimental evidence at protein level: Swiss-Prot protein existence level 1. Chromosomal protein that binds to methylated DNA. It can bind specifically to a single methyl-CpG pair. It is not influenced by sequences flanking the methyl-CpGs. Mediates transcriptional repression through interaction with histone deacetylase and the corepressor SIN3A. Binds both 5-methylcytosine (5mC) and 5-hydroxymethylcytosine (5hmC)- containing DNA, with a preference for 5-methylcytosine (5mC). From Homo sapiens (Human).
   1666..1765    -  protein_bind   attL2: mutant version of attL; recombination site for the Gateway® LR reaction LR Clonase™
   1783..1801    -  promoter       T7 promoter: promoter for bacteriophage T7 RNA polymerase
   1991..2014    +  promoter       Pc promoter (fragment): intI1 (promoter lies within the coding sequence); class 1 integron promoter
   2190..2246    +  CDS            GmR (fragment): gentamycin acetyltransferase; aacC1; confers resistance to gentamycin
   2253..3044    +  CDS            SmR: aminoglycoside adenylyltransferase (Murphy, 1985); aadA; confers resistance to spectinomycin and streptomycin
   3137..3725    +  rep_origin     ori: high-copy-number ColE1/pMB1/pBR322/pUC origin of replication
   3908..4000    +  CDS            lacI (fragment): lac repressor; lacI; The lac repressor binds to the lac operator to inhibit transcription in E. coli. This inhibition can be relieved by adding lactose or isopropyl-β-D-thiogalactopyranoside (IPTG).
   4055..4082    -  terminator     rrnB T2 terminator: transcription terminator T2 from the E. coli rrnB gene
   4214..4257    +  terminator     rrnB T1 terminator: Escherichia coli rrnB; transcription terminator T1 from the E. coli rrnB gene
