[The description below was written by a language model from this plasmid's Addgene catalogue record and pLannotate feature annotations shown in this document.]
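Description:
MECP2 - R133C in pENTR is a Gateway entry (donor) plasmid built on the pCR8-GW-TOPO backbone and carrying the human MECP2 coding sequence with the R133C substitution, which the record describes as an autism spectrum disorder-associated mutation. The sequenced plasmid is about 4.3 kb, consistent with a roughly 2.8 kb backbone plus a roughly 1.5 kb insert introduced by Gibson cloning. It is maintained in E. coli at high copy number from a ColE1/pUC-type origin and is selected with spectinomycin through the aadA (SmR) aminoglycoside adenylyltransferase gene. This gene lies downstream of a fragment of the class 1 integron Pc promoter. rrnB T1 and T2 terminators sit upstream of the cloning region, where they help insulate it from read-through transcription. Short lacZα, lacI and gentamicin-resistance fragments in the annotation are backbone remnants rather than functional genes.

The MECP2 open reading frame encodes a methyl-CpG-binding chromosomal protein that mediates transcriptional repression through histone deacetylase and SIN3A corepressor interactions. It lies between attL1 and attL2 sites, so an LR Clonase reaction can transfer it directionally into any attR-containing destination vector. The entry clone has no annotated promoter positioned to express the insert. The only phage promoter, T7, lies outside attL2 and points back toward the insert on the antisense strand, so expression depends on the destination vector chosen. According to the depositor, the insert begins with a Kozak sequence that also reads through as a linker, which allows in-frame fusion when it is moved into N-terminal tagging destination vectors. The plasmid therefore serves as a source clone for making expression constructs to study this MECP2 variant. M13 forward and reverse priming sites flank the insert for sequence verification.
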