Addgene plasmid #216594: MECP2 - R133C in pENTR
Purpose: gateway cloning donor vector containing MECP2 ASD mutation
Depositing lab: Douglas Allan & Christopher Loewen. Depositing organization: University of British Columbia.
Backbone
  Vector backbone: pCR8-GW-TOPO
  Backbone manufacturer: GenScript
  Backbone size w/o insert (bp): 2800
  Vector type: Gateway Entry Plasmid
Growth in bacteria
  Bacterial resistance: Spectinomycin, 50 μg/mL
  Growth temperature: 37°C
  Growth strain: DH5alpha
  Copy number: High Copy
Gene/Insert
  Gene/Insert name: MECP2
  Species: H. sapiens (human)
  Insert size (bp): 1500
  Mutation: R133C
  Entrez Gene: MECP2 (a.k.a. AUTSX3, MRX16, MRX79, MRXS13, MRXSL, PPMX, RS, RTS, RTT)
  Cloning method: Gibson Cloning
  Sequencing primers: 5′ M13 fwd; 3′ M13 rev
Terms and licenses: Academic/Nonprofit Terms; Industry Terms: Not Available to Industry
Depositor comments: insert contains a Kozak sequence that encodes a linker for cloning into N-terminal tagging pDEST vectors
How to cite: MECP2 - R133C in pENTR was a gift from Douglas Allan & Christopher Loewen (Addgene plasmid # 216594 ; http://n2t.net/addgene:216594 ; RRID:Addgene_216594)
